>Addgene plasmid #148560 | pnEA-NpM-HsGIGYF2_35-105-GB1_AE | depositor full sequence | sequence record 291008 | Full Sequence
TTCTTGAAGACGAAAGGGCCTCGTGATACGCCTATTTTTATAGGTTAATGTCATGATAATAATGGTTTCT
TAGACGTCAGGTGGCACTTTTCGGGGAAATGTGCGCGGAACCCCTATTTGTTTATTTTTCTAAATACATT
CAAATATGTATCCGCTCATGAGACAATAACCCTGATAAATGCTTCAATAATATTGAAAAAGGAAGAGTAT
GAGTATTCAACATTTCCGTGTCGCCCTTATTCCCTTTTTTGCGGCATTTTGCCTTCCTGTTTTTGCTCAC
CCAGAAACGCTGGTGAAAGTAAAAGATGCTGAAGATCAGTTGGGTGCACGAGTGGGTTACATCGAACTGG
ATCTCAACAGCGGTAAGATCCTTGAGAGTTTTCGCCCCGAAGAACGTTTTCCAATGATGAGCACTTTTAA
AGTTCTGCTATGTGGCGCGGTATTATCCCGTGTTGACGCCGGGCAAGAGCAACTCGGTCGCCGCATACAC
TATTCTCAGAATGACTTGGTTGAGTACTCACCAGTCACAGAAAAGCATCTTACGGATGGCATGACAGTAA
GAGAATTATGCAGTGCTGCCATAACCATGAGTGATAACACTGCGGCCAACTTACTTCTGACAACGATCGG
AGGACCGAAGGAGCTAACCGCTTTTTTGCACAACATGGGGGATCATGTAACTCGCCTTGATCGTTGGGAA
CCGGAGCTGAATGAAGCCATACCAAACGACGAGCGTGACACCACGATGCCTGCAGCAATGGCAACAACGT
TGCGCAAACTATTAACTGGCGAACTACTTACTCTAGCTTCCCGGCAACAATTAATAGACTGGATGGAGGC
GGATAAAGTTGCAGGACCACTTCTGCGCTCGGCCCTTCCGGCTGGCTGGTTTATTGCTGATAAATCTGGA
GCCGGTGAGCGTGGGTCTCGCGGTATCATTGCAGCACTGGGGCCAGATGGTAAGCCCTCCCGTATCGTAG
TTATCTACACGACGGGGAGTCAGGCAACTATGGATGAACGAAATAGACAGATCGCTGAGATAGGTGCCTC
ACTGATTAAGCATTGGTAACTGTCAGACCAAGTTTACTCATATATACTTTAGATTGATTTAAAACTTCAT
TTTTAATTTAAAAGGATCTAGGTGAAGATCCTTTTTGATAATCTCATGACCAAAATCCCTTAACGTGAGT
TTTCGTTCCACTGAGCGTCAGACCCCGTAGAAAAGATCAAAGGATCTTCTTGAGATCCTTTTTTTCTGCG
CGTAATCTGCTGCTTGCAAACAAAAAAACCACCGCTACCAGCGGTGGTTTGTTTGCCGGATCAAGAGCTA
CCAACTCTTTTTCCGAAGGTAACTGGCTTCAGCAGAGCGCAGATACCAAATACTGTCCTTCTAGTGTAGC
CGTAGTTAGGCCACCACTTCAAGAACTCTGTAGCACCGCCTACATACCTCGCTCTGCTAATCCTGTTACC
AGTGGCTGCTGCCAGTGGCGATAAGTCGTGTCTTACCGGGTTGGACTCAAGACGATAGTTACCGGATAAG
GCGCAGCGGTCGGGCTGAACGGGGGGTTCGTGCACACAGCCCAGCTTGGAGCGAACGACCTACACCGAAC
TGAGATACCTACAGCGTGAGCTATGAGAAAGCGCCACGCTTCCCGAAGGGAGAAAGGCGGACAGGTATCC
GGTAAGCGGCAGGGTCGGAACAGGAGAGCGCACGAGGGAGCTTCCAGGGGGAAACGCCTGGTATCTTTAT
AGTCCTGTCGGGTTTCGCCACCTCTGACTTGAGCGTCGATTTTTGTGATGCTCGTCAGGGGGGCGGAGCC
TATGGAAAAACGCCAGCAACGCGGCCTTTTTACGGTTCCTGGCCTTTTGCTGGCCTTTTGCTCACATGTT
CTTTCCTGCGTTATCCCCTGATTCTGTGGATAACCGTATTACCGCCTTTGAGTGAGCTGATACCGCTCGC
CGCAGCCGAACGACCGAGCGCAGCGAGTCAGTGAGCGAGGAAGCGGAAGAGCGCCTGATGCGGTATTTTC
TCCTTACGCATCTGTGCGGTATTTCACACCGCATATATGGTGCACTCTCAGTACAATCTGCTCTGATGCC
GCATAGTTAAGCCAGTATACACTCCGCTATCGCTACGTGACTGGGTCATGGCTGCGCCCCGACACCCGCC
AACACCCGCTGACGCGCCCTGACGGGCTTGTCTGCTCCCGGCATCCGCTTACAGACAAGCTGTGACCGTC
TCCGGGAGCTGCATGTGTCAGAGGTTTTCACCGTCATCACCGAAACGCGCGAGGCAGCTGCGGTAAAGCT
CATCAGCGTGGTCGTGAAGCGATTCACAGATGTCTGCCTGTTCATCCGCGTCCAGCTCGTTGAGTTTCTC
CAGAAGCGTTAATGTCTGGCTTCTGATAAAGCGGGCCATGTTAAGGGCGGTTTTTTCCTGTTTGGTCACT
GATGCCTCCGTGTAAGGGGGATTTCTGTTCATGGGGGTAATGATACCGATGAAACGAGAGAGGATGCTCA
CGATACGGGTTACTGATGATGAACATGCCCGGTTACTGGAACGTTGTGAGGGTAAACAACTGGCGGTATG
GATGCGGCGGGACCAGAGAAAAATCACTCAGGGTCAATGCCAGCGCTTCGTTAATACAGATGTAGGTGTT
CCACAGGGTAGCCAGCAGCATCCTGCGATGCAGATCCGGAACATAATGGTGCAGGGCGCTGACTTCCGCG
TTTCCAGACTTTACGAAACACGGAAACCGAAGACCATTCATGTTGTTGCTCAGGTCGCAGACGTTTTGCA
GCAGCAGTCGCTTCACGTTCGCTCGCGTATCGGTGATTCATTCTGCTAACCAGTAAGGCAACCCCGCCAG
CCTAGCCGGGTCCTCAACGACAGGAGCACGATCATGCGCACCCGTGGCCAGGACCCAACGCTGCCCGAGA
TGCGCCGCGTGCGGCTGCTGGAGATGGCGGACGCGATGGATATGTTCTGCCAAGGGTTGGTTTGCGCATT
CACAGTTCTCCGCAAGAATTGATTGGCTCCAATTCTTGGAGTGGTGAATCCGTTAGCGAGGTGCCGCCGG
CTTCCATTCAGGTCGAGGTGGCCCGGCTCCATGCACCGCGACGCAACGCGGGGAGGCAGACAAGGTATAG
GGCGGCGCCTACAATCCATGCCAACCCGTTCCATGTGCTCGCCGAGGCGGCATAAATCGCCGTGACGATC
AGCGGTCCAGTGATCGAAGTTAGGCTGGTAAGAGCCGCGAGCGATCCTTGAAGCTGTCCCTGATGGTCGT
CATCTACCTGCCTGGACAGCATGGCCTGCAACGCGGGCATCCCGATGCCGCCGGAAGCGAGAAGAATCAT
AATGGGGAAGGCCATCCAGCCTCGCGTCGCGAACGCCAGCAAGACGTAGCCCAGCGCGTCGGCCGCCATG
CCGGCGATAATGGCCTGCTTCTCGCCGAAACGTTTGGTGGCGGGACCAGTGACGAAGGCTTGAGCGAGGG
CGTGCAAGATTCCGAATACCGCAAGCGACAGGCCGATCATCGTCGCGCTCCAGCGAAAGCGGTCCTCGCC
GAAAATGACCCAGAGCGCTGCCGGCACCTGTCCTACGAGTTGCATGATAAAGAAGACAGTCATAAGTGCG
GCGACGATAGTCATGCCCCGCGCCCACCGGAAGGAGCTGACTGGGTTGAAGGCTCTCAAGGGCATCGGTC
GAGATCCCGGTGCCTAATGAGTGAGCTAACTTACATTAATTGCGTTGCGCTCACTGCCCGCTTTCCAGTC
GGGAAACCTGTCGTGCCAGCTGCATTAATGAATCGGCCAACGCGCGGGGAGAGGCGGTTTGCGTATTGGG
CGCCAGGGTGGTTTTTCTTTTCACCAGTGAGACGGGCAACAGCTGATTGCCCTTCACCGCCTGGCCCTGA
GAGAGTTGCAGCAAGCGGTCCACGCTGGTTTGCCCCAGCAGGCGAAAATCCTGTTTGATGGTGGTTAACG
GCGGGATATAACATGAGCTGTCTTCGGTATCGTCGTATCCCACTACCGAGATATCCGCACCAACGCGCAG
CCCGGACTCGGTAATGGCGCGCATTGCGCCCAGCGCCATCTGATCGTTGGCAACCAGCATCGCAGTGGGA
ACGATGCCCTCATTCAGCATTTGCATGGTTTGTTGAAAACCGGACATGGCACTCCAGTCGCCTTCCCGTT
CCGCTATCGGCTGAATTTGATTGCGAGTGAGATATTTATGCCAGCCAGCCAGACGCAGACGCGCCGAGAC
AGAACTTAATGGGCCCGCTAACAGCGCGATTTGCTGGTGACCCAATGCGACCAGATGCTCCACGCCCAGT
CGCGTACCGTCTTCATGGGAGAAAATAATACTGTTGATGGGTGTCTGGTCAGAGACATCAAGAAATAACG
CCGGAACATTAGTGCAGGCAGCTTCCACAGCAATGGCATCCTGGTCATCCAGCGGATAGTTAATGATCAG
CCCACTGACGCGTTGCGCGAGAAGATTGTGCACCGCCGCTTTACAGGCTTCGACGCCGCTTCGTTCTACC
ATCGACACCACCACGCTGGCACCCAGTTGATCGGCGCGAGATTTAATCGCCGCGACAATTTGCGACGGCG
CGTGCAGGGCCAGACTGGAGGTGGCAACGCCAATCAGCAACGACTGTTTGCCCGCCAGTTGTTGTGCCAC
GCGGTTGGGAATGTAATTCAGCTCCGCCATCGCCGCTTCCACTTTTTCCCGCGTTTTCGCAGAAACGTGG
CTGGCCTGGTTCACCACGCGGGAAACGGTCTGATAAGAGACACCGGCATACTCTGCGACATCGTATAACG
TTACTGGTTTCACATTCACCACCCTGAATTGACTCTCTTCCGGGCGCTATCATGCCATACCGCGAAAGGT
TTTGCGCCATTCGATGGTGTCCGGGATCTCGACGCTCTCCCTTATGCGACTCCTGCATTAGGAAGCAGCC
CAGTAGTAGGTTGAGGCCGTTGAGCACCGCCGCCGCAAGGAATGGTGCATGCAAGGAGATGGCGCCCAAC
AGTCCCCCGGCCACGGGGCCTGCCACCATACCCACGCCGAAACAAGCGCTCATGAGCCCGAAGTGGCGAG
CCCGATCTTCCCCATCGGTGATGTCGGCGATATAGGCGCCAGCAACCGCACCTGTGGCGCCGGTGATGCC
GGCCACGATGCGTCCGGCGTAGAGGATCGAGATCTCGATCCCGCGAAATTAATACGACTCACTATAGGGG
AATTGTGAGCGGATAACAATTCCCCACTAGTAATAATTTTGTTTAACTTTAAGAAGGAGATATACCATGG
AAACTGAAGAAGGTAAACTGGTAATCTGGATTAACGGCGATAAAGGCTATAACGGTCTCGCTGAAGTCGG
TAAGAAATTCGAGAAAGATACCGGAATTAAAGTCACCGTTGAGCATCCGGATAAACTGGAAGAGAAATTC
CCACAGGTTGCGGCAACTGGCGATGGCCCTGACATTATCTTCTGGGCACACGACCGCTTTGGTGGCTACG
CTCAATCTGGCCTGTTGGCTGAAATCACCCCGGACAAAGCGTTCCAGGACAAGCTGTATCCGTTTACCTG
GGATGCCGTACGTTACAACGGCAAGCTGATTGCTTACCCGATCGCTGTTGAAGCGTTATCGCTGATTTAT
AACAAAGACCTGCTGCCGAACCCGCCAAAAACCTGGGAAGAGATCCCGGCGCTGGATAAAGAACTGAAAG
CGAAAGGTAAGAGCGCCCTGATGTTCAACCTGCAAGAACCGTACTTCACCTGGCCGCTGATTGCTGCTGA
CGGGGGTTATGCGTTCAAGTATGAAAACGGCAAGTACGACATTAAAGACGTGGGCGTGGATAACGCTGGC
GCGAAAGCGGGTCTGACCTTCCTGGTTGACCTGATTAAAAACAAACACATGAATGCAGACACCGATTACT
CCATCGCAGAAGCTGCCTTTAATAAAGGCGAAACAGCGATGACCATCAACGGCCCGTGGGCATGGTCCAA
CATCGACACCAGCAAAGTGAATTATGGTGTAACGGTACTGCCGACCTTCAAGGGTCAACCATCCAAACCG
TTCGTTGGCGTGCTGAGCGCAGGTATTAACGCCGCCAGTCCGAACAAAGAGCTGGCAAAAGAGTTCCTCG
AAAACTATCTGCTGACTGATGAAGGTCTGGAAGCGGTTAATAAAGACAAACCGCTGGGTGCCGTAGCGCT
GAAGTCTTACGAGGAAGAGTTGGCGAAAGATCCACGTATTGCCGCCACGATGGAAAACGCCCAGAAAGGT
GAAATCATGCCGAACATCCCGCAGATGTCCGCTTTCTGGTATGCCGTGCGTACTGCGGTGATCAACGCCG
CCAGCGGTCGTCAGACTGTCGATGAAGCCCTTAAAGACGCGCAGACTGGTACCGGCAGCGGCCTGGAAGT
TCTGTTCCAGGGGCCCCATATGAAGTATAAATTAGCAGATTATCGTTACGGCAGAGAAGAAATGTTAGCA
CTTTTCCTTAAAGACAACAAGATACCTTCAGACCTTCTGGATAAAGAATTTCTGCCTATCCTCCAGGAGG
AACCCCTTCCACCATTGGCTCTGGTACCCTTTACAGAAGAAGAACAGAGAAACTTTTCCATGTCTGTAAA
TAGTGCTGCTGTCCTGCGATTGACAATGCAGTATAAACTTATCCTGAACGGTAAAACCCTGAAAGGTGAA
ACCACCACCGAAGCTGTTGACGCTGCTACCGCGGAAAAAGTTTTCAAACAGTACGCTAACGACAACGGTG
TTGACGGTGAATGGACCTACGACGACGCTACCAAAACCTACACCGTAACGGAATGAGTGGCTGCTGCCAC
CGCTGAGCAATAACTAGCATAACCCCTTGGGGCCTCTAAACGGGTCTTGAGGGGTTTTTTGCTGAAAGGA
GGAACTATATCCGGATATCCCGCAAGAGGCCCGGCAGTACCGGCATAACCAAGCCTATGCCTACAGCATC
CAGGGTGACGGTGCCGAGGATGACGATGAGCGCATTGTTAGATTTCATACACGGTGCCTGACTGCGTTAG
CAATTTAACTGTGATAAACTACCGCATTAAAGCTTATCGATGATAAGCTGTCAAACATGAGAA
Features (pLannotate 1.2.2; 21 found; start..end, strand, type, name):
    104..208     +  promoter       AmpR promoter: bla
    209..1069    +  CDS            AmpR: β-lactamase; bla; confers resistance to ampicillin, carbenicillin, and related antibiotics
   1240..1828    +  rep_origin     ori: high-copy-number ColE1/pMB1/pBR322/pUC origin of replication
   2014..2156    -  misc_feature   bom: basis of mobility region from pBR322
   2258..2449    -  CDS            rop: Rop protein, which maintains plasmids at low copy number; rop
   2466..2846    +  CDS            YPB1_ECOLX: Protein predicted: Swiss-Prot protein existence level 4. From Escherichia coli.
   3088..3712    -  CDS            TcR (fragment): tetracycline efflux protein; tet; confers resistance to tetracycline
   3727..3748    -  protein_bind   CAP binding site: CAP binding activates transcription in the presence of cAMP. E. coli catabolite activator protein
   3761..4843    -  CDS            lacI: lac repressor; lacI; The lac repressor binds to the lac operator to inhibit transcription in E. coli. This inhibition can be relieved by adding lactose or isopropyl-β-D-thiogalactopyranoside (IPTG).
   4844..4921    -  promoter       lacI promoter: lacI
   4929..5208    -  CDS            TcR (fragment): tetracycline efflux protein; tet; confers resistance to tetracycline
   5230..5248    +  promoter       T7 promoter: promoter for bacteriophage T7 RNA polymerase
   5249..5273    +  protein_bind   lac operator: The lac repressor binds to the lac operator to inhibit transcription in E. coli. This inhibition can be relieved by adding lactose or isopropyl-β-D-thiogalactopyranoside (IPTG). lac repressor encoded by lacI
   5288..5310    +  RBS            RBS: efficient ribosome binding site from bacteriophage T7 gene 10 (Olins and Rangwala, 1989)
   5321..6417    +  CDS            MBP (fragment): maltose binding protein from E. coli; malE (mutated); This version of the gene does not encode a signal sequence, so MBP will remain in the cytosol.
   6454..6672    +  CDS            Gigyf1 (fragment): GGYF1_MOUSE - Also known as Kiaa4110, Perq1. Experimental evidence at protein level: Swiss-Prot protein existence level 1. May act cooperatively with GRB10 to regulate tyrosine kinase receptor signaling. May increase IGF1 receptor phosphorylation under IGF1 stimulation as well as phosphorylation of IRS1 and SHC1. From Mus musculus (Mouse).
   6688..6839    +  CDS            GB1 (fragment): B1 domain of Streptococcal protein G effective as a solubilizing fusion partner (Cheng and Patel, 2004)
   6848..6866    +  CDS            SET1 (fragment): solubility-enhancement tag derived from T7 phage gene 10B
   6874..6921    +  terminator     T7 terminator: transcription terminator for bacteriophage T7 RNA polymerase
   6944..7048    -  CDS            TcR (fragment): tetracycline efflux protein; tet; confers resistance to tetracycline
   7096..7124    -  promoter       tet promoter: E. coli promoter for tetracycline efflux protein gene
