[The description below was written by a language model from this plasmid's Addgene catalogue record and pLannotate feature annotations shown in this document.]
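Description:
pnEA-NpM-HsGIGYF2_35-105-GB1_AE is a 7,133 nt bacterial expression plasmid for producing a short fragment of human GIGYF2 (residues 35–105) in E. coli. The catalogue lists the backbone as unknown, but the annotated features show a pBR322/pET-style architecture: a ColE1/pMB1-type origin accompanied by the bom mobility region and the rop gene, consistent with the recorded low copy number, and a β-lactamase cassette giving ampicillin selection. Several tetracycline-resistance gene fragments and the tet promoter are scattered around the expression cassette. They appear to be non-functional remnants of the parental vector rather than a usable marker.

Expression is driven by a T7 promoter followed by a lac operator and the phage T7 gene 10 ribosome binding site, with a plasmid-borne lacI gene supplying repressor. Transcription therefore requires a host providing T7 RNA polymerase and is inducible with IPTG, ending at a T7 terminator. The open reading frame begins with a cytosolic maltose binding protein lacking its signal sequence, followed by the GIGYF2 segment and then a C-terminal GB1 domain from streptococcal protein G, a solubility-enhancing partner. The annotation tool labels the insert as a mouse Gigyf1 fragment, most likely a homology-based match to a related paralogue, since the catalogue entry specifies the human GIGYF2 sequence. A very short hit to a T7 gene 10B-derived solubility tag lies just before the terminator and may be incidental. No linker or protease cleavage site between the tags and the insert is annotated. The associated study concerns GIGYF1/2 binding to 4EHP, so the double-tagged fragment is presumably suited to purification and to binding or structural work.
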