Addgene plasmid #148560: pnEA-NpM-HsGIGYF2_35-105-GB1_AE
Purpose: Bacterial Expression of HsGIGYF2_35-105
Depositing lab: Elisa Izaurralde. Depositing organization: Max Planck Institute for Developmental Biology. Publication: GIGYF1/2 proteins use auxiliary sequences to selectively bind to 4EHP and repress target mRNA expression. Peter D, Weber R, Sandmeir F, Wohlbold L, Helms S, Bawankar P, Valkov E, Igreja C, Izaurralde E. Genes Dev. 2017 Jun 1;31(11):1147-1161. doi: 10.1101/gad.299420.117. Epub 2017 Jul 11. PubMed 28698298.
Backbone
  Vector backbone: Unknown
  Vector type: Bacterial Expression
Growth in bacteria
  Bacterial resistance: Ampicillin, 100 μg/mL
  Growth temperature: 37°C
  Growth strain: DH5alpha
  Copy number: Low Copy
Gene/Insert
  Gene/Insert name: HsGIGYF2_35-105
  Species: H. sapiens (human)
  Entrez Gene: GIGYF2 (a.k.a. GYF2, PARK11, PERQ2, PERQ3, TNRC15)
  Cloning method: Unknown
Terms and licenses: Academic/Nonprofit Terms; Industry Terms: Not Available to Industry
Depositor comments: sequence of NCBI: NM_015575.3 or Uniprot.: Q6Y7W6-1 Plasmids from this collection were made available to the research community and donated after the lab closed. Please note that the sequence provided by the depositing laboratory may be theoretical/predicted or based on Sanger sequencing results. There may be discrepancies between sequencing results obtained by Addgene and the depositor sequence. If an Addgene verified sequence is not available, please contact before placing your order to request that our lab fully sequence the plasmid.
How to cite: pnEA-NpM-HsGIGYF2_35-105-GB1_AE was a gift from Elisa Izaurralde (Addgene plasmid # 148560 ; http://n2t.net/addgene:148560 ; RRID:Addgene_148560)
